>Addgene plasmid #34504 | KHBD00392 | depositor partial sequence | sequence record 41071 | KHBD00392 sequence 1665 bps
ATGATCAAGGCGGCTGCTGAGGATCGCATCTCAACAAAGAGCGTCGGGTATGCGTGGGTCTCTCCGGAGG
CCACAGTGTCCCGAACGGAGACGGTTGGCGGCGACGATATCATCGAATTCGAACCCAAGGAGGAGCTCGA
TGAGTCGGAGAAAAGCCCACTTCCCCAAATTCATGCTGTACCATTTGCCGGCCATGACAACTTAAAAATG
GAAGAACCTCTGCCGAGCGAGAGTCCGTTTCACAAGGACATTGCCTTCTTTGTCTGCCGTGACCGCCAGT
CATTGCAGATTGTGCAGGGCGAGGGATTCCAGCACCTAGTGAAAGTACTGTGCCCCACCTACAGACCACC
GAGTGCGGCGAAACTGGAGGCCATTATCTGCAGGGAGTCGGAAGCGCAGAGGTCCAAGCTCTGCCAGCAG
TTGGCCGACATCTCGACACTCAGCCTAAGTTGCTCGGTGCACACGAATGCGGAGAGTCGAAGCTGGATGG
AGCTGGTGGCCCACTTTCACGAGGGGCGGCAACGAATCTCCCGAACTCTTTCTGTGCTGCGCCTTCCCGA
TCTTTTCACCTCCAACGATCTGGTGGATCGCATGGACCAAGTGTGTCAGCGCTTCGACATTCCAAAGTCA
AGGATCTGCTGCGTGTCGACAAGGAGCAGTCAACTACTGGAGGATGCGGTGACATCGTTCATGGGCGCTC
ATCATCATGTTCCCTGCTTCGCAGACCAATTGAATTCTATTTTAGAGGAGGTGGTGCAGCGCCCAGAAAT
ACGTCATTTGCGCGACAAGGTGCGTTCCCATGTGCAGTCCACATTGCAGCTGAATCCCCAACTGGATTCC
ATACACCGACCGATTAGTGTGTACAATATGCTAGACTTATACCTGAAACAGACTCTCGTTCAAGAGCCGC
TGCCGCTTTCGACATCGGAGGTGGATTTGTGTCAGCAATTGCTGGACGTGCTGAGGCCGTTGACCAGCTC
CATGCGTGAGCTAAGTCGAACACCATATCCGGCGGCCAGCACAGCCCTGCCCATTGCCCAAACTCTGATC
AACGAACTGAAGCAGGAGAAGAGTGCGGAACACATGGTTGCCAGGGAAATACGCTTGTTCCTGGTTCAGC
AGCTGGAGGAGATCTTCGAACGAATGGAGCGCAACTTGCACCTGGCATTGGCAAGTCTGCTGGACCCACG
CTTTCGAAATATTCCCTTCCGGAGTGGGGCCCTGGTGGCCCAGTACATGACTCAACTCTATGACATGATG
CAGGCGCATGTGGACAGCGGGGAGCAAGCTGTTGCAAAGCATCCGGAGAACCGTGATCACTACGATATCT
GGGCGGCATTCAAATCCTTTTCGCATGGGAAGCAAAGGATTGTAAACGGCAGCAACGGTCCCGAGGCGGA
CGATGAGATAGCCAGATACTTTTGCGCCGGCATGAGTACCCTGCGAGCCGATCCCTTTCAGCTCTGGGAG
GAACTGGCCGAAGCTCACCCCTTCCTGCACAACGTAGCACAGAGGTACCTGCACGTTCCGGCCACCGCAG
AGCCGGCGGATCGGCTATTTACGGCCGAAGGAGCGGCGGTTGCGGCGCAGTACGCCAGACTAATCGAAAA
CAACATGGAAAACATACTCTTCATGGCGGAAATTCCAACGAAGGAGTGGCAGTTA
