>Addgene plasmid #34504 | KHBD00392 | addgene partial sequence | sequence record 42273 | M13-Rev 5'-CAGGAAACAGCTATGACC-3'
GGCAAATAATGATTTTATTTTGACTGATAGTGACCTGTTCGTTGCAACAAATTGATAAGCAATGCTTTCT
TATAATGCCAACTTTGTACAAGAAAGTTGGCAATAACTGCCACTCCTTCGTTGGAATTTCCGCCATGAAG
AGTATGTTTTCCATGTTGTTTTCGATTAGTCTGGCGTACTGCGCCGCAACCGCCGCTCCTTCGGCCGTAA
ATAGCCGATCCGCCGGCTCTGCGGTGGCCGGAACGTGCAGGTACCTCTGTGCTACGTTGTGCAGGAAGGG
GTGAGCTTCGGCCAGTTCCTCCCAGAGCTGAAAGGGATCGGCTCGCAGGGTACTCATGCCGGCGCAAAAG
TATCTGGCTATCTCATCGTCCGCCTCGGGACCGTTGCTGCCGTTTACAATCCTTTGCTTCCCATGCGAAA
AGGATTTGAATGCCGCCCAGATATCGTAGTGATCACGGTTCTCCGGATGCTTTGCAACAGCTTGCTCCCC
GCTGTCCACATGCGCCTGCATCATGTCATAGAGTTGAGTCATGTACTGGGCCACCAGGGCCCCACTCCGG
AAGGGAATATTTCGAAAGCGTGGGTCCAGCAGACTTGCCAATGCCAGGTGCAAGTTGCGCTCCATTCGTT
CGAAGATCTCCTCCAGCTGCTGAACCAGGAACAAGCGTATTTCCCTGGCAACCATGTGTTCCGCACTCTT
CTCCTGCTTCAGTTCGTTGATCAGAGTTTGGGCAATGGGCAGGGCTGTGCTGGCCGCCGGATATGGTGTT
CGACT
