[The description below was written by a language model from this plasmid's Addgene catalogue record.]
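Description:
KHBD00392 is a Gateway clone built in the pDONR221 backbone (Invitrogen) that carries the open reading frame of the Drosophila melanogaster gene CG16863 (FBgn0028931). The insert is recorded as 1665 bp in a backbone of about 2.5 kb once the donor cassette has been replaced. The plasmid is maintained in standard E. coli cloning strains as a high-copy plasmid under kanamycin selection. Although it is catalogued as a Gateway donor vector, an ORF inserted into pDONR221 by Gateway cloning normally yields an entry clone. In such a clone the coding sequence sits between recombination sites, so it can be moved by LR recombination into any compatible destination vector. M13 forward and reverse primer sites flank the insert for sequence verification.

The backbone has no promoter intended to express the insert, and the record lists no tags, reporters or other regulatory elements, so this is a shuttle or archive clone rather than an expression construct. The depositor notes that ORFs in this collection were cloned open-ended, without a stop codon. This lets the coding sequence be fused in frame to C-terminal tags or domains supplied by the destination vector, while N-terminal fusions remain possible too.

The clone belongs to a collection associated with work on automated protein-DNA interaction screening of Drosophila regulatory elements. This suggests it was made as a transferable ORF resource for producing fusion proteins for such binding assays. The record does not describe the function of CG16863 itself. No feature table was provided, so the exact positions of the elements cannot be confirmed here.
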