Addgene plasmid #34504: KHBD00392
Depositing lab: Bart Deplancke. Depositing organization: Swiss Federal Institute of Technology (EPFL). Publication: Automated protein-DNA interaction screening of Drosophila regulatory elements. Korneel Hens, Jean-Daniel Feuz, Alina Isakova, Antonina Lagovitina, Andreas Massouras, Julien Bryois, Patrick Callaerts, Susan E. Celniker, Bart Deplancke. Nat Methods. 2011 Oct 30;8(12):1065-70. 10.1038/nmeth.1763 PubMed 22037703.
Backbone
  Vector backbone: pDONR221
  Backbone manufacturer: Invitrogen
  Backbone size w/o insert (bp): 2536
  Vector type: Gateway Donor Vector
Growth in bacteria
  Bacterial resistance: Kanamycin, 50 μg/mL
  Growth temperature: 37°C
  Growth strain: DH5alpha
  Copy number: High Copy
Gene/Insert
  Gene/Insert name: CG16863 (alt names: FBgn0028931; CG16863)
  Species: D. melanogaster (fly)
  Insert size (bp): 1665
  Entrez Gene: CG16863 (a.k.a. Dmel_CG16863, BG:DS00797.6, DS00797.6, Dmel\CG16863)
  Cloning method: Gateway Cloning
  Sequencing primers: 5′ M13F; 3′ M13R
Terms and licenses: Academic/Nonprofit Terms; Industry Terms: Not Available to Industry
Depositor comments: Please note that the ORFs in this collection were cloned open-ended (without a stop codon).
How to cite: KHBD00392 was a gift from Bart Deplancke (Addgene plasmid # 34504 ; http://n2t.net/addgene:34504 ; RRID:Addgene_34504)
